>Addgene plasmid #17414 | pENTR4-FKBP12DD N-term A (B3-1) | depositor full sequence | sequence record 8589 | Author sequence
CTTTCCTGCGTTATCCCCTGATTCTGTGGATAACCGTATTACCGCTAGCATGGATCTCGGGGACGTCTAA
CTACTAAGCGAGAGTAGGGAACTGCCAGGCATCAAATAAAACGAAAGGCTCAGTCGGAAGACTGGGCCTT
TCGTTTTATCTGTTGTTTGTCGGTGAACGCTCTCCTGAGTAGGACAAATCCGCCGGGAGCGGATTTGAAC
GTTGTGAAGCAACGGCCCGGAGGGTGGCGGGCAGGACGCCCGCCATAAACTGCCAGGCATCAAACTAAGC
AGAAGGCCATCCTGACGGATGGCCTTTTTGCGTTTCTACAAACTCTTCCTGTTAGTTAGTTACTTAAGCT
CGGGCCCCAAATAATGATTTTATTTTGACTGATAGTGACCTGTTCGTTGCAACAAATTGATAAGCAATGC
TTTTTTATAATGCCAACTTTGTACAAAAAAGCAGGCTCCACCATGGGAGTGCAGGTGGAAACCATCTCCC
CAGGAGACGGGCGCACCTTCCCCAAGCGCGGCCAGACCTGTGTGGTGCACTACACCGGGATGCTTGAAGA
TGGAAAGAAAGTCGATTCCTCCCGGGACAGAAACAAGCCCTTTAAGTTTATGCTAGGCAAGCAGGAGGTG
ATCCGAGGCTGGGAAGAAGGGGTTGCCCAGATGAGTGTGGGTCAGAGAGCCAAACTGACTATATCTCCAG
ATTATGCCTATGGTGCCACTGGGCACCCAGGCATCATCCCACCACATGCCACTCTCGTCTTCGATGTGGA
GCTTCTAAAACCGGAAGTCGACTGGATCCGGTACCGAATTCGCGGCCGCACTCGAGATATCTAGACCCAG
CTTTCTTGTACAAAGTTGGCATTATAAGAAAGCATTGCTTATCAATTTGTTGCAACGAACAGGTCACTAT
CAGTCAAAATAAAATCATTATTTGCCATCCAGCTGCAGCTCTGGCCCGTGTCTCAAAATCTCTGATGTTA
CATTGCACAAGATAAAAATATATCATCATGAACAATAAAACTGTCTGCTTACATAAACAGTAATACAAGG
GGTGTTATGAGCCATATTCAACGGGAAACGTCGAGGCCGCGATTAAATTCCAACATGGATGCTGATTTAT
ATGGGTATAAATGGGCTCGCGATAATGTCGGGCAATCAGGTGCGACAATCTATCGCTTGTATGGGAAGCC
CGATGCGCCAGAGTTGTTTCTGAAACATGGCAAAGGTAGCGTTGCCAATGATGTTACAGATGAGATGGTC
AGACTAAACTGGCTGACGGAATTTATGCCTCTTCCGACCATCAAGCATTTTATCCGTACTCCTGGTGATG
CATGGTTACTCACCACTGCGATCCCCGGAAAAACAGCATTCCAGGTATTAGAAGAATATCCTGATTCAGG
TGAAAATATTGTTGATGCGCTGGCAGTGTTCCTGCGCCGGTTGCATTCGATTCCTGTTTGTAATTGTCCT
TTTAACAGCGATCGCGTATTTCGTCTCGCTCAGGCGCAATCACGAATGAATAACGGTTTGGTTGATGCGA
GTGATTTTGATGACGAGCGTAATGGCTGGCCTGTTGAACAAGTCTGGAAAGAAATGCATAAACTTTTGCC
ATTCTCACCGGATTCAGTCGTCACTCATGGTGATTTCTCACTTGATAACCTTATTTTTGACGAGGGGAAA
TTAATAGGTTGTATTGATGTTGGACGAGTCGGAATCGCAGACCGATACCAGGATCTTGCCATCCTATGGA
ACTGCCTCGGTGAGTTTTCTCCTTCATTACAGAAACGGCTTTTTCAAAAATATGGTATTGATAATCCTGA
TATGAATAAATTGCAGTTTCATTTGATGCTCGATGAGTTTTTCTAATCAGAATTGGTTAATTGGTTGTAA
CATTATTCAGATTGGGCCCCGTTCCACTGAGCGTCAGACCCCGTAGAAAAGATCAAAGGATCTTCTTGAG
ATCCTTTTTTTCTGCGCGTAATCTGCTGCTTGCAAACAAAAAAACCACCGCTACCAGCGGTGGTTTGTTT
GCCGGATCAAGAGCTACCAACTCTTTTTCCGAAGGTAACTGGCTTCAGCAGAGCGCAGATACCAAATACT
GTTCTTCTAGTGTAGCCGTAGTTAGGCCACCACTTCAAGAACTCTGTAGCACCGCCTACATACCTCGCTC
TGCTAATCCTGTTACCAGTGGCTGCTGCCAGTGGCGATAAGTCGTGTCTTACCGGGTTGGACTCAAGACG
ATAGTTACCGGATAAGGCGCAGCGGTCGGGCTGAACGGGGGGTTCGTGCACACAGCCCAGCTTGGAGCGA
ACGACCTACACCGAACTGAGATACCTACAGCGTGAGCTATGAGAAAGCGCCACGCTTCCCGAAGGGAGAA
AGGCGGACAGGTATCCGGTAAGCGGCAGGGTCGGAACAGGAGAGCGCACGAGGGAGCTTCCAGGGGGAAA
CGCCTGGTATCTTTATAGTCCTGTCGGGTTTCGCCACCTCTGACTTGAGCGTCGATTTTTGTGATGCTCG
TCAGGGGGGCGGAGCCTATGGAAAAACGCCAGCAACGCGGCCTTTTTACGGTTCCTGGCCTTTTGCTGGC
CTTTTGCTCACATGTT
Features (pLannotate 1.2.2; 8 found; start..end, strand, type, name):
      1..46      +  rep_origin     RSF ori (fragment): Plasmids containing the RSF 1030 origin of replication can be propagated in E. coli cells that contain additional plasmids with compatible origins.
    106..149     -  terminator     rrnB T1 terminator: Escherichia coli rrnB; transcription terminator T1 from the E. coli rrnB gene
    281..308     +  terminator     rrnB T2 terminator: transcription terminator T2 from the E. coli rrnB gene
    358..457     +  protein_bind   attL1: mutant version of attL; recombination site for the Gateway® LR reaction LR Clonase™
    463..786     +  CDS            DD: destabilization domain that can be stabilized by Shield1 in the ProteoTuner™ system L106P mutant of FKBP12
    835..934     -  protein_bind   attL2: mutant version of attL; recombination site for the Gateway® LR reaction LR Clonase™
   1057..1866    +  CDS            KanR: aminoglycoside phosphotransferase; aph(3')-Ia; confers resistance to kanamycin in bacteria or G418 (Geneticin®) in eukaryotes
   1956..2544    +  rep_origin     ori: high-copy-number ColE1/pMB1/pBR322/pUC origin of replication
