[The description below was written by a language model from this plasmid's Addgene catalogue record and pLannotate feature annotations shown in this document.]
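Description:
pENTR4-FKBP12DD N-term A (B3-1) is a small (about 2.6 kb) Gateway entry vector built on the Invitrogen pENTR4 backbone and supplied as an empty backbone, with no gene of interest inserted. It is maintained in E. coli as a high-copy plasmid through a ColE1/pUC-type origin and is selected with kanamycin through an aminoglycoside phosphotransferase (KanR) gene. The annotation also flags a short fragment resembling the RSF origin at the start of the sequence, which is probably just a partial match rather than a functional second origin. The rrnB T1 and T2 transcription terminators sit upstream of the cloning region, where they insulate it from read-through transcription originating in the backbone.

The functional cassette lies between the attL1 and attL2 recombination sites. Immediately downstream of attL1 is the coding sequence for the FKBP12 destabilization domain, the L106P mutant of FKBP12. This degron makes fused proteins unstable and rapidly degraded unless the stabilizing ligand Shield1 is present, so protein levels can be tuned with a small molecule. A gene of interest is inserted by restriction enzyme cloning downstream of the domain, so that the degron sits at the N terminus of the fusion. The "A" in the name denotes one reading-frame version of the cloning site. The entry vector shows no annotated promoter of its own for the cassette. Expression depends on moving the attL-flanked fusion by an LR Clonase reaction into a destination vector carrying the regulatory elements. The record lists it as a mammalian expression entry vector, and the associated publication describes a viral system for expressing and depleting proteins in mammalian cells.
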