Addgene plasmid #17414: pENTR4-FKBP12DD N-term A (B3-1)
Purpose: (Empty Backbone) Gateway entry vector for Degron, N-term, frame A
Depositing lab: Eric Campeau & Paul Kaufman. Depositing organization: University of Massachusetts, Worcester. Publication: A versatile viral system for expression and depletion of proteins in mammalian cells. Campeau E, Ruhl VE, Rodier F, Smith CL, Rahmberg BL, Fuss JO, Campisi J, Yaswen P, Cooper PK, Kaufman PD.. PLoS One. 2009 Aug 6;4(8):e6529. 10.1371/journal.pone.0006529 PubMed 19657394.
Backbone
  Vector backbone: pENTR4
  Backbone manufacturer: Invitrogen
  Backbone size (bp): 2606
  Vector type: Mammalian Expression ; Entry vector
Growth in bacteria
  Bacterial resistance: Kanamycin, 50 μg/mL
  Growth temperature: 37°C
  Growth strain: DH5alpha
  Growth instructions: TOP10F', 37oC
  Copy number: High Copy
Gene/Insert
  Gene/Insert name: None
  Tag / fusion protein: FKBP12DD (L106P) (N terminal on backbone)
  Cloning method: Restriction Enzyme
  Sequencing primers: 5′ ENTRforw; 3′ ENTRrev
Terms and licenses: Academic/Nonprofit Terms; Industry Terms: Not Available to Industry
How to cite: pENTR4-FKBP12DD N-term A (B3-1) was a gift from Eric Campeau & Paul Kaufman (Addgene plasmid # 17414 ; http://n2t.net/addgene:17414 ; RRID:Addgene_17414)
