>Addgene plasmid #17414 | pENTR4-FKBP12DD N-term A (B3-1) | addgene partial sequence | sequence record 25901 | 17414 with pENTR-F
TTTATTTTGACTGATAGTGACCTGTTCGTTGCAACAAATTGATAAGCAATGCTTTTTTATAATGCCAACT
TTGTACAAAAAAGCAGGCTCCACCATGGGAGTGCAGGTGGAAACCATCTCCCCAGGAGACGGGCGCACCT
TCCCCAAGCGCGGCCAGACCTGTGTGGTGCACTACACCGGGATGCTTGAAGATGGAAAGAAAGTCGATTC
CTCCCGGGACAGAAACAAGCCCTTTAAGTTTATGCTAGGCAAGCAGGAGGTGATCCGAGGCTGGGAAGAA
GGGGTTGCCCAGATGAGTGTGGGTCAGAGAGCCAAACTGACTATATCTCCAGATTATGCCTATGGTGCCA
CTGGGCACCCAGGCATCATCCCACCACATGCCACTCTCGTCTTCGATGTGGAGCTTCTAAAACCGGAAGT
CGACTGGATCCGGTACCGAATTCGCGGCCGCACTCGAGATATCTAGACCCAGCTTTCTTGTACAAAGTTG
GCATTATAAGAAAGCATTGCTTATCAATTTGTTGCAACGAACAGGTCACTATCAGTCAAAATAAAATCAT
TATTTG
